>Addgene plasmid #127950 | Pfis-cfp (ColE1) | addgene full sequence | sequence record 252251 | Addgene NGS Result
GAGATGACAGGAGATCCTGCCCCGGCACTTCGCCCAATAGCAGCCAGTCCCTTCCCGCTTCAGTGACAAC
GTCGAGCACAGCTGCGCAAGGAACGCCCGTCGTGGCCAGCCACGATAGCCGCGCTGCCTCGTCCTGCAGT
TCATTCAGGGCACCGGACAGGTCGGTCTTGACAAAAAGAACCGGGCGCCCCTGCGCTGACAGCCGGAACA
CGGCGGCATCAGAGCAGCCGATTGTCTGTTGTGCCCAGTCATAGCCGAATAGCCTCTCCACCCAAGCGGC
CGGAGAACCTGCGTGCAATCCATCTTGTTCAATCATGCGAAACGATCCTCATCCTGTCTCTTGATCAGAT
CATGATCCCCTGCGCCATCAGATCCTTGGCGGCAAGAAAGCCATCCAGTTTACTTTGCAGGGCTTCCCAA
CCTTACCAGAGGGCGCCCCAGCTGGCAATTCCGACGTCGGTGCCTAATGAGTGAGCTAACTTACATTAAT
TGCGTTGCGCGCGAAGTGCGAGCAAGCTCACAAAAGGCACGTAAATTTGCCGATTATTTACGCAAATTTG
CGTGCCAAAATTTTCATTCATAAAGAAAAATTGAGAACTTACTCAAATTTCTTTGAGTGTAAATTTTAGT
CACTATTTTCTAATATGATGATTTTTATGAGTAATTATCGCACCACGCTCATTTTAAATGCAATTCTTTG
ATCCATCTCAGAGGATTGGTCAAAGTTTGGCCTTTCATCTCGTGCAAAAAATGCGTAATATACGCCGCCT
TGCAGTCACAGTATGGTCATTTCTTAACTGGATCCTTAACTTTAAAGAGGAGAAAGGTACCGCATGACTA
GCAAAAGAAGCAAAGGTGAAGAACTGTTCACTGGTGTTGTTCCAATTCTGGTTGAACTGGATGGTGATGT
TAATGGTCACAAATTTTCTGTCTCTGGTGAGGGTGAAGGTGATGCAACCTACGGTAAACTGACCCTGAAA
TTTATTTGCACTACTGGTAAACTGCCTGTTCCGTGGCCAACCCTGGTCACTACTCTGACTTGGGGTGTTC
AATGCTTTGCTCGTTACCCAGATCACATGAAACAGCATGACTTTTTCAAGTCTGCCATGCCGGAAGGTTA
TGTTCAGGAACGTACTATCTTTTTCAAAGATGACGGTAACTACAAGACCCGTGCTGAAGTCAAGTTTGAA
GGTGATACCCTGGTTAATCGTATCGAGCTGAAAGGTATTGATTTTAAAGAAGATGGTAACATTCTGGGTC
ACAAACTGGAATACAACGCTATTTCTGATAATGTATACATCACTGCTGACAAACAAAAGAATGGTATCAA
AGCTAATTTCAAAATTCGTCACAACATTGAAGATGGTAGCGTTCAACTGGCAGACCATTATCAACAAAAT
ACTCCAATTGGCGATGGCCCTGTCCTGCTGCCAGACAACCATTACCTGTCCACCCAATCTCGTCTGTCTA
AAGATCCGAACGAAAAGCGCGATCACATGGTCCTGCTGGAGTTTGTAACCGCTGCTGGTATTACCCTGGG
CATGGATGAACTGTATAAATAATAGGGATCCAAACTCGAGTAAGGATCTCCAGGCATCAAATAAAACGAA
AGGCTCAGTCGAAAGACTGGGCCTTTCGTTTTATCTGTTGTTTGTCGGTGAACGCTCTCTACTAGAGTCA
CACTGGCTCACCTTCGGGTGGGCCTTTCTGCGTTTATACCTAGGGGCCGCGTTGCTGGCGTTTTTCCATA
GGCTCCGCCCCCCTGACGAGCATCACAAAAATCGACGCTCAAGTCAGAGGTGGCGAAACCCGACAGGACT
ATAAAGATACCAGGCGTTTCCCCCTGGAAGCTCCCTCGTGCGCTCTCCTGTTCCGACCCTGCCGCTTACC
GGATACCTGTCCGCCTTTCTCCCTTCGGGAAGCGTGGCGCTTTCTCATAGCTCACGCTGTAGGTATCTCA
GTTCGGTGTAGGTCGTTCGCTCCAAGCTGGGCTGTGTGCACGAACCCCCCGTTCAGCCCGACCGCTGCGC
CTTATCCGGTAACTATCGTCTTGAGTCCAACCCGGTAAGACACGACTTATCGCCACTGGCAGCAGCCACT
GGTAACAGGATTAGCAGAGCGAGGTATGTAGGCGGTGCTACAGAGTTCTTGAAGTGGTGGCCTAACTACG
GCTACACTAGAAGGACAGTATTTGGTATCTGCGCTCTGCTGAAGCCAGTTACCTTCGGAAAAAGAGTTGG
TAGCTCTTGATCCGGCAAACAAACCACCGCTGGTAGCGGTGGTTTTTTTGTTTGCAAGCAGCAGATTACG
CGCAGAAAAAAAGGATCTCAAGAAGATCCTTTGATCTTTTCTACGGGGTCTGACGCTCAGTGGAACGAAA
ACTCACGTTAAGGGATTTTGGTCATGAGCTTGGATTCTCACCAATAAAAAACGCCCGGCGGCAACCGAGC
GTTCTGAACAAATCCAGATGGAGTTCTGAGGTCATTACTGGATCTATCAACAGGAGTCCAAGCGAGCTCT
CGAACCCCAGAGTCCCGCTCAGAAGAACTCGTCAAGAAGGCGATAGAAGGCGATGCGCTGCGAATCGGGA
GCGGCGATACCGTAAAGCACGAGGAAGCGGTCAGCCCATTCGCCGCCAAGCTCTTCAGCAATATCACGGG
TAGCCAACGCTATGTCCTGATAGCGGTCCGCCACACCCAGCCGGCCACAGTCGATGAATCCAGAAAAGCG
GCCATTTTCCACCATGATATTCGGCAAGCAGGCATCGCCATGGGTCACGACGAGATCCTCGCCGTCGGGC
ATGCGCGCCTTGAGCCTGGCGAACAGTTCGGCTGGCGCGAGCCCCTGATGCTCTTCGTCCAGATCATCCT
GATCGACAAGACCGGCTTCCATCCGAGTACGTGCTCGCTCGATGCGATGTTTCGCTTGGTGGTCGAATGG
GCAGGTAGCCGGATCAAGCGTATGCAGCCGCCGCATTGCATCAGCCATGATGGATACTTTCTCGGCAGGA
GCAAGGT
Features (pLannotate 1.2.2; 8 found; start..end, strand, type, name):
    348..452     -  CDS            tnpA (fragment): TN5P_ECOLX - Also known as tnp. Experimental evidence at protein level: Swiss-Prot protein existence level 1. Mediates transposition of transposon Tn5 by a 'cut and paste' mechanism. First, the monomeric transposase binds the 19 bp inverted DNA repeats flanking the transposon. Then, dimerization of the DNA- bound transposase creates a synaptic DNA complex. After nicking of the first DNA strand, excision of the transposon proceeds through a series of intermediates. The transposase then mediates the insertion of the transposon at a new site by strand transfer. The activity of the wild- type tran
    467..488     -  protein_bind   CAP binding site: CAP binding activates transcription in the presence of cAMP. E. coli catabolite activator protein
    849..1559    +  CDS            mCerulean: mCerulean is a basic (constitutively fluorescent) cyan fluorescent protein published in 2005, derived from Aequorea victoria. It is reported to be a very rapidly-maturing monomer.
   1598..1669    +  terminator     rrnB T1 terminator: transcription terminator T1 from the E. coli rrnB gene
   1685..1712    +  terminator     T7Te terminator: phage T7 early transcription terminator
   1743..2331    -  rep_origin     ori: high-copy-number ColE1/pMB1/pBR322/pUC origin of replication
   2414..2508    -  terminator     lambda t0 terminator: transcription terminator from phage lambda
   2542..316     -  CDS            neo (across the origin): KKA2_KLEPN - Also known as kan, nptII. Experimental evidence at protein level: Swiss-Prot protein existence level 1. Resistance to kanamycin, neomycin, paromomycin, ribostamycin, butirosin and gentamicin B. From Klebsiella pneumoniae.
