[The description below was written by a language model from this plasmid's Addgene catalogue record and pLannotate feature annotations shown in this document.]
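Description:
Pfis-cfp (ColE1) is a compact bacterial reporter plasmid of about 3 kb, built by Gibson assembly, that reports on expression of Fis, the Escherichia coli nucleoid-associated global regulator. It replicates from a ColE1-family origin and is selected with kanamycin through the neo (nptII) aminoglycoside phosphotransferase gene. This gene lies on the reverse strand, spans the numbering origin of the circular sequence, and is followed by a lambda t0 terminator. The catalogue lists the plasmid as low copy, whereas the automated annotation labels the origin generically as a high-copy ColE1/pMB1/pUC type, so the record is not consistent on actual copy number. The listed growth strain is the wild-type K-12 strain MG1655.

The payload is a transcriptional fusion of the fis promoter to a cyan fluorescent protein, which the feature table identifies as mCerulean, a rapidly maturing monomeric Aequorea-derived variant. The promoter itself is not annotated. It presumably occupies the unannotated stretch upstream of the mCerulean coding sequence, but the record does not define its boundaries or ribosome binding site. Tandem rrnB T1 and T7Te terminators follow the reporter and insulate it from the adjacent origin. A short Tn5 transposase fragment next to the resistance gene is probably a remnant carried over with the kanamycin cassette rather than a functional element. A CAP binding site is also annotated on the reverse strand in this region, and its origin is not explained by the record.

In use, cyan fluorescence serves as a proxy for fis promoter activity in living cells. The associated work concerns stochastic gene expression and forecasting bacterial cell fate during antibiotic exposure.
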