Addgene plasmid #127950: Pfis-cfp (ColE1)
Purpose: CFP fluorescent reporter for Fis
Depositing lab: Mary Dunlop. Depositing organization: Boston University Main Campus. Publication: Forecasting cell fate during antibiotic exposure using stochastic gene expression. Rossi NA, El Meouche I, Dunlop MJ. Commun Biol. 2019 Jul 11;2:259. doi: 10.1038/s42003-019-0509-0. eCollection 2019. PubMed 31312728.
Backbone
  Vector backbone: ColE1
  Vector type: Bacterial Expression
Growth in bacteria
  Bacterial resistance: Kanamycin, 50 μg/mL
  Growth temperature: 37°C
  Growth strain: MG1655
  Copy number: Low Copy
Gene/Insert
  Gene/Insert name: Pfis-cfp
  Cloning method: Gibson Cloning
  Sequencing primers: 5′ NA
Terms and licenses: Academic/Nonprofit Terms; Industry Terms: Not Available to Industry
How to cite: Pfis-cfp (ColE1) was a gift from Mary Dunlop (Addgene plasmid # 127950 ; http://n2t.net/addgene:127950 ; RRID:Addgene_127950)
